>Addgene plasmid #111766 | pcDNA3/BLM | addgene full sequence | sequence record 212461 | Addgene NGS Result
GACATTGATTATTGACTAGTTATTAATAGTAATCAATTACGGGGTCATTAGTTCATAGCCCATATATGGA
GTTCCGCGTTACATAACTTACGGTAAATGGCCCGCCTGGCTGACCGCCCAACGACCCCCGCCCATTGACG
TCAATAATGACGTATGTTCCCATAGTAACGCCAATAGGGACTTTCCATTGACGTCAATGGGTGGAGTATT
TACGGTAAACTGCCCACTTGGCAGTACATCAAGTGTATCATATGCCAAGTACGCCCCCTATTGACGTCAA
TGACGGTAAATGGCCCGCCTGGCATTATGCCCAGTACATGACCTTATGGGACTTTCCTACTTGGCAGTAC
ATCTACGTATTAGTCATCGCTATTACCATGGTGATGCGGTTTTGGCAGTACATCAATGGGCGTGGATAGC
GGTTTGACTCACGGGGATTTCCAAGTCTCCACCCCATTGACGTCAATGGGAGTTTGTTTTGGCACCAAAA
TCAACGGGACTTTCCAAAATGTCGTAACAACTCCGCCCCATTGACGCAAATGGGCGGTAGGCGTGTACGG
TGGGAGGTCTATATAAGCAGAGCTCTCTGGCTAACTAGAGAACCCACTGCTTACTGGCTTATCGAAATTA
ATACGACTCACTATAGGGAGACCCAAGCTTGGTACCGAGCTCGGATCCGCCCAGGATTATGGCTGCTGTT
CCTCAAAATAATCTACAGGAGCAACTAGAACGTCACTCAGCCAGAACACTTAATAATAAATTAAGTCTTT
CAAAACCAAAATTTTCAGGTTTCACTTTTAAAAAGAAAACATCTTCAGATAACAATGTATCTGTAACTAA
TGTGTCAGTAGCAAAAACACCTGTATTAAGAAATAAAGATGTTAATGTTACCGAAGACTTTTCCTTCAGT
GAACCTCTACCCAACACCACAAATCAGCAAAGGGTCAAGGACTTCTTTAAAAATGCTCCAGCAGGACAGG
AAACACAGAGAGGTGGATCAAAATCATTATTGCCAGATTTCTTGCAGACTCCGAAGGAAGTTGTATGCAC
TACCCAAAACACACCAACTGTAAAGAAATCCCGGGATACTGCTCTCAAGAAATTAGAATTTAGTTCTTCA
CCAGATTCTTTAAGTACCATCAATGATTGGGATGATATGGATGACTTTGATACTTCTGAGACTTCAAAAT
CATTTGTTACACCACCCCAAAGTCACTTTGTAAGAGTAAGCACTGCTCAGAAATCAAAAAAGGGTAAGAG
AAACTTTTTTAAAGCACAGCTTTATACAACAAACACAGTAAAGACTGACTTGCCTCCACCCTCCTCTGAA
AGCGAGCAAATAGATTTGACTGAGGAACAGAAGGATGACTCAGAATGGTTAAGCAGCGATGTGATTTGCA
TCGATGATGGCCCCATTGCTGAAGTGCATATAAATGAAGATGCTCAGGAAAGTGACTCTCTGAAAACTCA
TTTGGAAGATGAAAGAGATAATAGCGAAAAGAAGAAGAATTTGGAAGAAGCTGAATTACATTCAACTGAG
AAAGTTCCATGTATTGAATTTGATGATGATGATTATGATACGGATTTTGTTCCACCTTCTCCAGAAGAAA
TTATTTCTGCTTCTTCTTCCTCTTCAAAATGCCTTAGTACGTTAAAGGACCTTGACACCTCTGACAGAAA
AGAGGATGTTCTTAGCACATCAAAAGATCTTTTGTCAAAACCTGAGAAAATGAGTATGCAGGAGCTGAAT
CCAGAAACCAGCACAGACTGTGACGCT
[150 nt withheld, positions 1778-1927]
GTAGATTTTAATAAAAGTGATGCCAGTCTTCTTGGCTCATTGTGGAGATACAGGCCTGATTCACTTGATG
GCCCTATGGAGGGTGATTCCTGCCCTACAGGGAATTCTATGAAGGAGTTAAATTTTTCACACCTTCCCTC
AAATTCTGTTTCTCCTGGGGACTGTTTACTGACTACCACCCTAGGAAAGACAGGATTCTCTGCCACCAGG
AAGAATCTTTTTGAAAGGCCTTTATTCAATACCCATTTACAGAAGTCCTTTGTAAGTAGCAACTGGGCTG
AAACACCAAGACTAGGAAAAAAAAATGAAAGCTCTTATTTCCCAGGAAATGTTCTCACAAGCACTGCTGT
GAAAGATCAGAATAAACATACTGCTTCAATAAATGACTTAGAAAGAGAAACCCAACCTTCCTATGATATT
GATAATTTTGACATAGATGACTTTGATGATGATGATGACTGGGAAGACATAATGCATAATTTAGCAGCCA
GCAAATCTTCCACAGCTGCCTATCAACCCATCAAGGAAGGTCGGCCAATTAAATCAGTATCAGAAAGACT
TTCCTCAGCCAAGACAGACTGTCTTCCAGTGTCATCTACTGCTCAAAATATAAACTTCTCAGAGTCAATT
CAGAATTATACTGACAAGTCAGCACAAAATTTAGCATCCAGAAATCTGAAACATGAGCGTTTCCAAAGTC
TTAGTTTTCCTCATACAAAGGAAATGATGAAGATTTTTCATAAAAAATTTGGCCTGCATAATTTTAGAAC
TAATCAGCTAGAGGCGATCAATGCTGCACTGCTTGGTGAAGACTGTTTTATCCTGATGCCGACTGGAGGT
GGTAAGAGTTTGTGTTACCAGCTCCCTGCCTGTGTTTCTCCTGGGGTCACTGTTGTCATTTCTCCCTTGA
GATCACTTATCGTAGATCAAGTCCAAAAGCTGACTTCCTTGGATATTCCAGCTACATATCTGACAGGTGA
TAAGACTGACTCAGAAGCTACAAATATTTACCTCCAGTTATCAAAAAAAGACCCAATCATAAAACTCCTA
TATGTCACTCCAGAAAAGATCTGTGCAAGTAACAGACTCATTTCTACTCTGGAGAATCTCTATGAGAGGA
AGCTCTTGGCACGTTTTGTTATTGATGAAGCACATTGTGTCAGTCAGTGGGGACATGATTTTCGTCAAGA
TTACAAAAGAATGAATATGCTTCGCCAGAAGTTTCCTTCTGTTCCGGTGATGGCTCTTACGGCCACAGCT
AATCCCAGGGTACAGAAGGACATCCTGACTCAGCTGAAGATTCTCAGACCTCAGGTGTTTAGCATGAGCT
TTAACAGACATAATCTGAAATACTATGTATTACCGAAAAAGCCTAAAAAGGTGGCATTTGATTGCCTAGA
ATGGATCAGAAAGCACCACCCATATGATTCAGGGATAATTTACTGCCTCTCCAGGCGAGAATGTGACACC
ATGGCTGACACGTTACAGAGAGATGGGCTCGCTGCTCTTGCTTACCATGCTGGCCTCAGTGATTCTGCCA
GAGATGAAGTGCAGCAGAAGTGGATTAATCAGGATGGCTGTCAGGTTATCTGTGCTACAATTGCATTTGG
AATGGGGATTGACAAACCGGACGTGCGATTTGTGATTCATGCATCTCTCCCTAAATCTGTGGAGGGTTAC
TACCAAGAATCTGGCAGAGCTGGAAGAGATGGGGAAATATCTCACTGCCTGCTTTTCTATACCTATCATG
ATGTGACCAGACTGAAAAGACTTATAATGATGGAAAAAGATGGAAACCATCATACAAGAGAAACTCACTT
CAATAATTTGTATAGCATGGTACATTACTGTGAAAATATAACAGAATGCAGGAGAATACAGCTTTTGGCC
TACTTTGGTGAAAATGGATTTAATCCTGATTTTTGTAAGAAACACCCAGATGTTTCTTGTGATAATTGCT
GTAAAACAAAGGATTATAAAACAAGAGATGTGACTGACGATGTGAAAAGTATTGTAAGATTTGTTCAAGA
ACATAGTTCATCACAAGGAATGAGAAATATAAAACATGTAGGTCCTTCTGGAAGATTTACTATGAATATG
CTGGTCGACATTTTCTTGGGGAGTAAGAGTGCAAAAATCCAGTCAGGTATATTTGGAAAAGGATCTGCTT
ATTCACGACACAATGCCGAAAGACTTTTTAAAAAGCTGATACTTGACAAGATTTTGGATGAAGACTTATA
TATCAATGCCAATGACCAGGCGATCGCTTATGTGATGCTCGGAAATAAAGCACAAACTGTACTAAATGGC
AATTTAAAGGTAGACTTTATGGAAACAGAAAATTCCAGCAGTGTGAAAAAACAAAAAGCGTTAGTAGCAA
AAGTGTCTCAGAGGGAAGAGATGGTTAAAAAATGTCTTGGAGAACTTACAGAAGTCTGCAAATCTCTGGG
GAAAGTTTTTGGTGTCCATTACTTCAATATTTTTAATACCGTCACTCTCAAGAAGCTTGCAGAATCTTTA
TCTTCTGATCCTGAGGTTTTGCTTCAAATTGATGGTGTTACTGAAGACAAACTGGAAAAATATGGTGCGG
AAGTGATTTCAGTATTACAGAAATACTCTGAATGGACATCGCCAGCTGAAGACAGTTCCCCAGGGATAAG
CCTGTCCAGCAGCAGAGGCCCCGGAAGAAGTGCCGCTGAGGAGCTTGACGAGGAAATACCCGTATCTTCC
CACTACTTTGCAAGTAAAACCAGAAATGAAAGGAAGAGGAAAAAGATGCCAGCCTCCCAAAGGTCTAAGA
GGAGAAAAACTGCTTCCAGTGGTTCCAAGGCAAAGGGGGGGTCTGCCACATGTAGAAAGATATCTTCCAA
AACGAAATCCTCCAGCATCATTGGATCCAGTTCAGCCTCACATACTTCTCAAGCGACATCAGGAGCCAAT
AGCAAATTGGGGATTATGGCTCCACCGAAGCCTATAAATAGACCGTTTCTTAAGCCTTCATATGCATTCT
CAGACTACAAGGACGATGACGACAAGTAACTCGAGCATGCATCTAGAGGGCCCTATTCTATAGTGTCACC
TAAATGCTAGAGCTCGCTGATCAGCCTCGACTGTGCCTTCTAGTTGCCAGCCATCTGTTGTTTGCCCCTC
CCCCGTGCCTTCCTTGACCCTGGAAGGTGCCACTCCCACTGTCCTTTCCTAATAAAATGAGGAAATTGCA
TCGCATTGTCTGAGTAGGTGTCATTCTATTCTGGGGGGTGGGGTGGGGCAGGACAGCAAGGGGGAGGATT
GGGAAGACAATAGCAGGCATGCTGGGGATGCGGTGGGCTCTATGGCTTCTGAGGCGGAAAGAACCAGCTG
GGGCTCTAGGGGGTATCCCC
[124 nt withheld, positions 5308-5431]
C
[91 nt withheld, positions 5433-5523]
A
[49 nt withheld, positions 5525-5573]
CCTTTGACGTTGGAGTCCACGTTCTTT
[37 nt withheld, positions 5601-5637]
ACCCTATCTCGGTCTATTCTTTTGATTTATAAGGGATTTTGCCGATTTCGGCCTATTGGTTAAAAAATGA
GCTGATTTAACAAAAATTTAACGCGAATTAATTCTGTGGAATGTGTGTCAGTTAGGGTGTGGAAAGTCCC
CAGGCTCCCCAGCAGGCAGAAGTATGCAAAGCATGCATCTCAATTAGTCAGCAACCAGGTGTGGAAAGTC
CCCAGGCTCCCCAGCAGGCAGAAGTATGCAAAGCATGCATCTCAATTAGTCAGCAACCATAGTCCCGCCC
CTAACTCCGCCCATCCCGCCCCTAACTCCGCCCAGTTCCGCCCATTCTCCGCCCCATGGCTGACTAATTT
TTTTTATTTATGCAGAGGCCGAGGCCGCCTCTGCCTCTGAGCTATTCCAGAAGTAGTGAGGAGGCTTTTT
TGGAGGCCTAGGCTTTTGCAAAAAGCTCCCGGGAGCTTGTATATCCATTTTCGGATCTGATCAAGAGACA
GGATGAGGATCGTTTCGCATGATTGAACAAGATGGATTGCACGCAGGTTCTCCGGCCGCTTGGGTGGAGA
GGCTATTCGGCTATGACTGGGCACAACAGACAATCGGCTGCTCTGATGCCGCCGTGTTCCGGCTGTCAGC
GCAGGGGCGCCCGGTTCTTTTTGTCAAGACCGACCTGTCCGGTGCCCTGAATGAACTGCAGGACGAGGCA
GCGCGGCTATCGTGGCTGGCCACGACGGGCGTTCCTTGCGCAGCTGTGCTCGACGTTGTCACTGAAGCGG
GAAGGGACTGGCTGCTATTGGGCGAAGTGCCGGGGCAGGATCTCCTGTCATCTCACCTTGCTCCTGCCGA
GAAAGTATCCATCATGGCTGATGCAATGCGGCGGCTGCATACGCTTGATCCGGCTACCTGCCCATTCGAC
CACCAAGCGAAACATCGCATCGAGCGAGCACGTACTCGGATGGAAGCCGGTCTTGTCGATCAGGATGATC
TGGACGAAGAGCATCAGGGGCTCGCGCCAGCCGAACTGTTCGCCAGGCTCAAGGCGCGCATGCCCGACGG
CGAGGATCTCGTCGTGACCCATGGCGATGCCTGCTTGCCGAATATCATGGTGGAAAATGGCCGCTTTTCT
GGATTCATCGACTGTGGCCGGCTGGGTGTGGCGGACCGCTATCAGGACATAGCGTTGGCTACCCGTGATA
TTGCTGAAGAGCTTGGCGGCGAATGGGCTGACCGCTTCCTCGTGCTTTACGGTATCGCCGCTCCCGATTC
GCAGCGCATCGCCTTCTATCGCCTTCTTGACGAGTTCTTCTGAGCGGGACTCTGGGGTTCGAAATGACCG
ACCAAGCGACGCCCAACCTGCCATCACGAGATTTCGATTCCACCGCCGCCTTCTATGAAAGGTTGGGCTT
CGGAATCGTTTTCCGGGACGCCGGCTGGATGATCCTCCAGCGCGGGGATCTCATGCTGGAGTTCTTCGCC
CACCCCAACTTGTTTATTGCAGCTTATAATGGTTACAAATAAAGCAATAGCATCACAAATTTCACAAATA
AAGCATTTTTTTCACTGCATTCTAGTTGTGGTTTGTCCAAACTCATCAATGTATCTTATCATGTCTGTAT
ACCGTCGACCTCTAGCTAGAGCTTGGCGTAATCATGGTCATAGCTGTTTCCTGTGTGAAATTGTTATCCG
CTCACAATTCCACACAACATACGAGCCGGAAGCATAAAGTGTAAAGCCTGGGGTGCCTAATGAGTGAGCT
AACTCACATTAATTGCGTTGCGCTCACTGCCCGCTTTCCAGTCGGGAAACCTGTCGTGCCAGCTGCATTA
ATGAATCGGCCAACGCGCGGGGAGAGGCGGTTTGCGTATTGGGCGCTCTTCCGCTTCCTCGCTCACTGAC
TCGCTGCGCTCGGTCGTTCGGCTGCGGCGAGCGGTATCAGCTCACTCAAAGGCGGTAATACGGTTATCCA
CAGAATCAGGGGATAACGCAGGAAAGAACATGTGAGCAAAAGGCCAGCAAAAGGCCAGGAACCGTAAAAA
GGCCGCGTTGCTGGCGTTTTTCCATAGGCTCCGCCCCCCTGACGAGCATCACAAAAATCGACGCTCAAGT
CAGAGGTGGCGAAACCCGACAGGACTATAAAGATACCAGGCGTTTCCCCCTGGAAGCTCCCTCGTGCGCT
CTCCTGTTCCGACCCTGCCGCTTACCGGATACCTGTCCGCCTTTCTCCCTTCGGGAAGCGTGGCGCTTTC
TCATAGCTCACGCTGTAGGTATCTCAGTTCGGTGTAGGTCGTTCGCTCCAAGCTGGGCTGTGTGCACGAA
CCCCCCGTTCAGCCCGACCGCTGCGCCTTATCCGGTAACTATCGTCTTGAGTCCAACCCGGTAAGACACG
ACTTATCGCCACTGGCAGCAGCCACTGGTAACAGGATTAGCAGAGCGAGGTATGTAGGCGGTGCTACAGA
GTTCTTGAAGTGGTGGCCTAACTACGGCTACACTAGAAGAACAGTATTTGGTATCTGCGCTCTGCTGAAG
CCAGTTACCTTCGGAAAAAGAGTTGGTAGCTCTTGATCCGGCAAACAAACCACCGCTGGTAGCGGTGGTT
TTTTTGTTTGCAAGCAGCAGATTACGCGCAGAAAAAAAGGATCTCAAGAAGATCCTTTGATCTTTTCTAC
GGGGTCTGACGCTCAGTGGAACGAAAACTCACGTTAAGGGATTTTGGTCATGAGATTATCAAAAAGGATC
TTCACCTAGATCCTTTTAAATTAAAAATGAAGTTTTAAATCAATCTAAAGTATATATGAGTAAACTTGGT
CTGACAGTTACCAATGCTTAATCAGTGAGGCACCTATCTCAGCGATCTGTCTATTTCGTTCATCCATAGT
TGCCTGACTCCCCGTCGTGTAGATAACTACGATACGGGAGGGCTTACCATCTGGCCCCAGTGCTGCAATG
ATACCGCGAGACCCACGCTCACCGGCTCCAGATTTATCAGCAATAAACCAGCCAGCCGGAAGGGCCGAGC
GCAGAAGTGGTCCTGCAACTTTATCCGCCTCCATCCAGTCTATTAATTGTTGCCGGGAAGCTAGAGTAAG
TAGTTCGCCAGTTAATAGTTTGCGCAACGTTGTTGCCATTGCTACAGGCATCGTGGTGTCACGCTCGTCG
TTTGGTATGGCTTCATTCAGCTCCGGTTCCCAACGATCAAGGCGAGTTACATGATCCCCCATGTTGTGCA
AAAAAGCGGTTAGCTCCTTCGGTCCTCCGATCGTTGTCAGAAGTAAGTTGGCCGCAGTGTTATCACTCAT
GGTTATGGCAGCACTGCATAATTCTCTTACTGTCATGCCATCCGTAAGATGCTTTTCTGTGACTGGTGAG
TACTCAACCAAGTCATTCTGAGAATAGTGTATGCGGCGACCGAGTTGCTCTTGCCCGGCGTCAATACGGG
ATAATACCGCGCCACATAGCAGAACTTTAAAAGTGCTCATCATTGGAAAACGTTCTTCGGGGCGAAAACT
CTCAAGGATCTTACCGCTGTTGAGATCCAGTTCGATGTAACCCACTCGTGCACCCAACTGATCTTCAGCA
TCTTTTACTTTCACCAGCGTTTCTGGGTGAGCAAAAACAGGAAGGCAAAATGCCGCAAAAAAGGGAATAA
GGGCGACACGGAAATGTTGAATACTCATACTCTTCCTTTTTCAATATTATTGAAGCATTTATCAGGGTTA
TTGTCTCATGAGCGGATACATATTTGAATGTATTTAGAAAAATAAACAAATAGGGGTTCCGCGCACATTT
CCCCGAAAAGTGCCACCTGACGTCGACGGATCGGGAGATCTCCCGATCCCCTATGGTGCACTCTCAGTAC
AATCTGCTCTGATGCCGCATAGTTAAGCCAGTATCTGCTCCCTGCTTGTGTGTTGGAGGTCGCTGAGTAG
TGCGCGAGCAAAATTTAAGCTACAACAAGGCAAGGCTTGACCGACAATTGCATGAAGAATCTGCTTAGGG
TTAGGCGTTTTGCGCTGCTTCGCGATGTACGGGCCAGATATACGCGTT
Features (pLannotate 1.2.2; 21 found; start..end, strand, type, name):
      1..380     +  enhancer       CMV enhancer: human cytomegalovirus immediate early enhancer
    381..584     +  promoter       CMV promoter: human cytomegalovirus (CMV) immediate early promoter
    580..613     +  LTR            5' LTR (truncated) (fragment): truncated 5' long terminal repeat (LTR) from HIV-1
    629..647     +  promoter       T7 promoter: promoter for bacteriophage T7 RNA polymerase
    689..4939    +  CDS            BLM (sequence partly withheld): BLM_HUMAN - Also known as RECQ2, RECQL3. Experimental evidence at protein level: Swiss-Prot protein existence level 1. ATP-dependent DNA helicase that unwinds single- and double- stranded DNA in a 3'-5' direction (PubMed:9388193, PubMed:24816114, PubMed:25901030). Participates in DNA replication and repair (PubMed:12019152, PubMed:21325134, PubMed:23509288). Involved in 5'-end resection of DNA during double-strand break (DSB) repair: unwinds DNA and recruits DNA2 which mediates the cleavage of 5'-ssDNA (PubMed:21325134). Negatively regulates sister chromatid exchange (SCE) (PubMed:25901030). S
   4994..5012    -  promoter       SP6 promoter: promoter for bacteriophage SP6 RNA polymerase
   5038..5262    +  polyA_signal   bGH poly(A) signal: bovine growth hormone polyadenylation signal
   5266..5287    +  promoter       SV40 promoter (fragment): SV40 enhancer and early promoter
   5308..5736    +  rep_origin     f1 ori (sequence partly withheld): f1 bacteriophage origin of replication; arrow indicates direction of (+) strand synthesis
   5750..6079    +  promoter       SV40 promoter: SV40 enhancer and early promoter
   6146..6937    +  CDS            neo: KKA2_KLEPN - Also known as kan, nptII. Experimental evidence at protein level: Swiss-Prot protein existence level 1. Resistance to kanamycin, neomycin, paromomycin, ribostamycin, butirosin and gentamicin B. From Klebsiella pneumoniae.
   6961..7119    +  CDS            ble (fragment): BLE_KLEPN - Experimental evidence at protein level: Swiss-Prot protein existence level 1. Binding protein with a strong affinity to the bleomycin family of antibiotics. Binds to CL990; an antimitotic-antibiotic compound. From Klebsiella pneumoniae.
   7114..7235    +  polyA_signal   SV40 poly(A) signal: SV40 polyadenylation signal
   7308..7324    -  protein_bind   lac operator: The lac repressor binds to the lac operator to inhibit transcription in E. coli. This inhibition can be relieved by adding lactose or isopropyl-β-D-thiogalactopyranoside (IPTG). lac repressor encoded by lacI
   7332..7362    -  promoter       lac promoter: promoter for the E. coli lac operon
   7377..7398    -  protein_bind   CAP binding site: CAP binding activates transcription in the presence of cAMP. E. coli catabolite activator protein
   7411..7503    -  CDS            lacI (fragment): lac repressor; lacI; The lac repressor binds to the lac operator to inhibit transcription in E. coli. This inhibition can be relieved by adding lactose or isopropyl-β-D-thiogalactopyranoside (IPTG).
   7686..8274    -  rep_origin     ori: high-copy-number ColE1/pMB1/pBR322/pUC origin of replication
   8445..9305    -  CDS            AmpR: β-lactamase; bla; confers resistance to ampicillin, carbenicillin, and related antibiotics
   9306..9410    -  promoter       AmpR promoter: bla
   9469..9521    -  misc_feature   bom (fragment): basis of mobility region from pBR322
