[The description below was written by a language model from this plasmid's Addgene catalogue record and pLannotate feature annotations shown in this document.]
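Description:
pcDNA3/BLM is a mammalian expression plasmid of about 9.7 kb that carries the human BLM cDNA in a pcDNA3-family backbone (the record lists pcDNA3.1(+), although the plasmid name and the SP6 promoter downstream of the insert are more typical of pcDNA3). It is propagated in E. coli through a high-copy ColE1/pUC-type origin with ampicillin selection from the β-lactamase gene, and it also contains an f1 origin for single-stranded DNA production. For selection in mammalian cells, an SV40 enhancer/early promoter drives the neomycin phosphotransferase gene, terminated by an SV40 polyadenylation signal, allowing G418 selection of stable transfectants. Short hits annotated as fragments of an HIV-1 LTR, ble, lacI and bom are most likely incidental backbone matches rather than functional elements.

The payload is the open reading frame for BLM (also called RECQ2 or RECQL3), the RecQ-family 3'-5' ATP-dependent DNA helicase that acts in replication and double-strand break repair, suppresses sister chromatid exchange, and is defective in Bloom's syndrome. It was cloned between BamHI and XhoI sites, downstream of the CMV immediate early enhancer and promoter and upstream of the bovine growth hormone polyadenylation signal. The catalogue entry states that a Flag epitope is fused to the C terminus for detection or immunoprecipitation, though the feature table does not annotate the tag separately. T7 and SP6 promoters flank the insert and can serve for in vitro transcription or as sequencing primer sites. The stated purpose is expression of human BLM protein in human cells, and the associated publication concerns DNA end-joining and chromosomal instability in Bloom's syndrome.
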