Addgene plasmid #111766: pcDNA3/BLM
Purpose: To express human BLM protein in human cells
Depositing lab: Ian Hickson. Depositing organization: University of Oxford. Publication: Increased error-prone non homologous DNA end-joining--a proposed mechanism of chromosomal instability in Bloom's syndrome. Gaymes TJ, North PS, Brady N, Hickson ID, Mufti GJ, Rassool FV. Oncogene. 2002 Apr 11;21(16):2525-33. doi: 10.1038/sj.onc.1205331. PubMed 11971187.
Backbone
  Vector backbone: pcDNA3.1(+)
  Backbone manufacturer: Invitrogen (thermoFisher)
  Vector type: Mammalian Expression
  Selectable markers: Neomycin (select with G418)
Growth in bacteria
  Bacterial resistance: Ampicillin, 100 μg/mL
  Growth temperature: 37°C
  Growth strain: DH5alpha
  Copy number: High Copy
Gene/Insert
  Gene/Insert name: BLM (alt names: BS; RECQ2)
  Species: H. sapiens (human)
  Entrez Gene: BLM (a.k.a. BS, MGRISCE1, RECQ2, RECQL2, RECQL3)
  Promoter: CMV
  Tag / fusion protein: Flag epitope tag (Asp-Tyr-Lys-Asp-Asp-Asp-Asp-Lys) (C terminal on insert)
  Cloning method: Restriction Enzyme; 5′ cloning site BamHI (unknown if destroyed); 3′ cloning site XhoI (unknown if destroyed)
  Sequencing primers: 5′ unknown
Terms and licenses: Academic/Nonprofit Terms; Industry Terms: Not Available to Industry
How to cite: pcDNA3/BLM was a gift from Ian Hickson (Addgene plasmid # 111766 ; http://n2t.net/addgene:111766 ; RRID:Addgene_111766)
